>Addgene plasmid #122064 | pAAV-EF1α1.1-ChrimsonR-tdTomato | addgene full sequence | sequence record 242270 | Addgene NGS Result
CTTCCGCTTCCTCGCTCACTGACTCGCTGCGCTCGGTCGTTCGGCTGCGGCGAGCGGTATCAGCTCACTC
AAAGGCGGTAATACGGTTATCCACAGAATCAGGGGATAACGCAGGAAAGAACATGTGAGCAAAAGGCCAG
CAAAAGGCCAGGAACCGTAAAAAGGCCGCGTTGCTGGCGTTTTTCCATAGGCTCCGCCCCCCTGACGAGC
ATCACAAAAATCGACGCTCAAGTCAGAGGTGGCGAAACCCGACAGGACTATAAAGATACCAGGCGTTTCC
CCCTGGAAGCTCCCTCGTGCGCTCTCCTGTTCCGACCCTGCCGCTTACCGGATACCTGTCCGCCTTTCTC
CCTTCGGGAAGCGTGGCGCTTTCTCATAGCTCACGCTGTAGGTATCTCAGTTCGGTGTAGGTCGTTCGCT
CCAAGCTGGGCTGTGTGCACGAACCCCCCGTTCAGCCCGACCGCTGCGCCTTATCCGGTAACTATCGTCT
TGAGTCCAACCCGGTAAGACACGACTTATCGCCACTGGCAGCAGCCACTGGTAACAGGATTAGCAGAGCG
AGGTATGTAGGCGGTGCTACAGAGTTCTTGAAGTGGTGGCCTAACTACGGCTACACTAGAAGAACAGTAT
TTGGTATCTGCGCTCTGCTGAAGCCAGTTACCTTCGGAAAAAGAGTTGGTAGCTCTTGATCCGGCAAACA
AACCACCGCTGGTAGCGGTGGTTTTTTTGTTTGCAAGCAGCAGATTACGCGCAGAAAAAAAGGATCTCAA
GAAGATCCTTTGATCTTTTCTACGGGGTCTGACGCTCAGTGGAACGAAAACTCACGTTAAGGGATTTTGG
TCATGAGATTATCAAAAAGGATCTTCACCTAGATCCTTTTAAATTAAAAATGAAGTTTTAAATCAATCTA
AAGTATATATGAGTAAACTTGGTCTGACAGTTACCAATGCTTAATCAGTGAGGCACCTATCTCAGCGATC
TGTCTATTTCGTTCATCCATAGTTGCCTGACTCCCCGTCGTGTAGATAACTACGATACGGGAGGGCTTAC
CATCTGGCCCCAGTGCTGCAATGATACCGCGAGACCCACGCTCACCGGCTCCAGATTTATCAGCAATAAA
CCAGCCAGCCGGAAGGGCCGAGCGCAGAAGTGGTCCTGCAACTTTATCCGCCTCCATCCAGTCTATTAAT
TGTTGCCGGGAAGCTAGAGTAAGTAGTTCGCCAGTTAATAGTTTGCGCAACGTTGTTGCCATTGCTACAG
GCATCGTGGTGTCACGCTCGTCGTTTGGTATGGCTTCATTCAGCTCCGGTTCCCAACGATCAAGGCGAGT
TACATGATCCCCCATGTTGTGCAAAAAAGCGGTTAGCTCCTTCGGTCCTCCGATCGTTGTCAGAAGTAAG
TTGGCCGCAGTGTTATCACTCATGGTTATGGCAGCACTGCATAATTCTCTTACTGTCATGCCATCCGTAA
GATGCTTTTCTGTGACTGGTGAGTACTCAACCAAGTCATTCTGAGAATAGTGTATGCGGCGACCGAGTTG
CTCTTGCCCGGCGTCAATACGGGATAATACCGCGCCACATAGCAGAACTTTAAAAGTGCTCATCATTGGA
AAACGTTCTTCGGGGCGAAAACTCTCAAGGATCTTACCGCTGTTGAGATCCAGTTCGATGTAACCCACTC
GTGCACCCAACTGATCTTCAGCATCTTTTACTTTCACCAGCGTTTCTGGGTGAGCAAAAACAGGAAGGCA
AAATGCCGCAAAAAAGGGAATAAGGGCGACACGGAAATGTTGAATACTCATACTCTTCCTTTTTCAATAT
TATTGAAGCATTTATCAGGGTTATTGTCTCATGAGCGGATACATATTTGAATGTATTTAGAAAAATAAAC
AAATAGGGGTTCCGCGCACATTTCCCCGAAAAGTGCCACCTAAATTGTAAGCGTTAATATTTTGTTAAAA
TTCGCGTTAAATTTTTGTTAAATCAGCTCATTTTTTAACCAATAGGCCGAAATCGGCAAAATCCCTTATA
AATCAAAAGAATAGACCGAGATAGGGT
[37 nt withheld, positions 2058-2094]
AAAGAACGTGGACTCCAACGTCAAAGG
[49 nt withheld, positions 2122-2170]
T
[91 nt withheld, positions 2172-2262]
G
[124 nt withheld, positions 2264-2387]
CCCATTCGCCATTCAGGCTGCGCAACTGTTGGGAAGGGCGATCGGTGCGGGCCTCTTCGCTATTACGCCA
GCTGCGCGCTCGCTCGCTCACTGAGGCCGCCCGGGCAAAGCCCGGGCGTCGGGCGACCTTTGGTCGCCCG
GCCTCAGTGAGCGAGCGAGCGCGCAGAGAGGGAGTGGCCAACTCCATCACTAGGGGTTCCTTGTAGTTAA
TGATTAACCCGCCATGCTACTTATCTACGTAGCCATGCTCTAGGAAGATCGTAGGTTAATTAAGGCTCCG
GTGCCCGTCAGTGGGCAGAGCGCACATCGCCCACAGTCCCCGAGAAGTTGGGGGGAGGGGTCGGCAATTG
AACCGGTGCCTAGAGAAGGTGGCGCGGGGTAAACTGGGAAAGTGATGTCGTGTACTGGCTCCGCCTTTTT
CCCGAGGGTGGGGGAGAACCGTATATAAGTGCAGTAGTCGCCGTGAACGTTCTTTTTCGCAACGGGTTTG
CCGCCAGAACACAGGTAAGTGCCGTGTGTGGTTCCCGCGGGCCTGGCCTCTTTACGGGTTATGGCCCTTG
CGTGCCTTGAATTACTTCCACCTGGCTGCAGTACGTGATTCTTGATCCCGAGCTTCGGGTTGGAAGTGGG
TGGGAGAGTTCGAGGCCTTGCGCTTAAGGAGCCCCTTCGCCTCGTGCTTGAGTTGAGGCCTGGCCTGGGC
GCTGGGGCCGCCGCGTGCGAATCTGGTGGCACCTTCGCGCCTGTCTCGCTGCTTTCGATAAGTCTCTAGC
CATTTAAAATTTTTGATGACCTGCTGCGACGCTTTTTTTCTGGCAAGATAGTCTTGTAAATGCGGGCCAA
GATCTGCACACTGGTATTTCGGTTTTTGGGGCCGCGGGCGGCGACGGGGCCCGTGCGTCCCAGCGCACAT
GTTCGACGAGGCGGGGCCTGCGAGCGCGGCCACCGAGAATCGGACGGGGGTAGTCTCAAGCTGGCCGGCC
TGCTCTGGTGCCTGGCCTCGCGCCGCCGTGTATCGCCCCGCCCTGGGCGGCAAGGCTGGCCCGGTCGGCA
CCAGTTGCGTGAGCGGAAAGATGGCCGCTTCCCGGCCCTGCTGCAGGGAGCTCAAAATGGAGGACGCGGC
GCTCGGGAGAGCGGGCGGGTGAGTCACCCACACAAAGGAAAAGGGCCTTTCCGTCCTCAGCCGTCGCTTC
ATGTGACTCCACGGAGTACCGGGCGCCGTCCAGGCACCTCGATTAGTTCTCGAGCTTTTGGAGTACGTCG
TCTTTAGGTTGGGGGGAGGGGTTTTATGCGATGGAGTTTCCCCACACTGAGTGGGTGGAGACTGAAGTTA
GGCCAGCTTGGCACTTGATGTAATTCTCCTTGGAATTTGCCCTTTTTGAGTTTGGATCTTGGTTCATTCT
CAAGCCTCAGACAGTGGTTCAAAGTTTTTTTCTTCCATTTCAGGTGTCGTGAGGATCCGCCACCATGGCT
GAGCTGATCAGCAGCGCCACCAGATCTCTGTTTGCCGCCGGAGGCATCAACCCTTGGCCTAACCCCTACC
ACCACGAGGACATGGGCTGTGGAGGAATGACACCTACAGGCGAGTGCTTCAGCACCGAGTGGTGGTGTGA
CCCTTCTTACGGACTGAGCGACGCCGGATACGGATATTGCTTCGTGGAGGCCACAGGCGGCTACCTGGTC
GTGGGAGTGGAGAAGAAGCAGGCTTGGCTGCACAGCAGAGGCACACCAGGAGAAAAGATCGGCGCCCAGG
TCTGCCAGTGGATTGCTTTCAGCATCGCCATCGCCCTGCTGACATTCTACGGCTTCAGCGCCTGGAAGGC
CACTTGCGGTTGGGAGGAGGTCTACGTCTGTTGCGTCGAGGTGCTGTTCGTGACCCTGGAGATCTTCAAG
GAGTTCAGCAGCCCCGCCACAGTGTACCTGTCTACCGGCAACCACGCCTATTGCCTGCGCTACTTCGAGT
GGCTGCTGTCTTGCCCCGTGATCCTGATCAGACTGAGCAACCTGAGCGGCCTGAAGAACGACTACAGCAA
GCGGACCATGGGCCTGATCGTGTCTTGCGTGGGAATGATCGTGTTCGGCATGGCCGCAGGACTGGCTACC
GATTGGCTCAAGTGGCTGCTGTATATCGTGTCTTGCATCTACGGCGGCTACATGTACTTCCAGGCCGCCA
AGTGCTACGTGGAAGCCAACCACAGCGTGCCTAAAGGCCATTGCCGCATGGTCGTGAAGCTGATGGCCTA
CGCTTACTTCGCCTCTTGGGGCAGCTACCCAATCCTCTGGGCAGTGGGACCAGAAGGACTGCTGAAGCTG
AGCCCTTACGCCAACAGCATCGGCCACAGCATCTGCGACATCATCGCCAAGGAGTTTTGGACCTTCCTGG
CCCACCACCTGAGGATCAAGATCCACGAGCACATCCTGATCCACGGCGACATCCGGAAGACCACCAAGAT
GGAGATCGGAGGCGAGGAGGTGGAAGTGGAAGAGTTCGTGGAGGAGGAGGACGAGGACACAGTGGCGGCA
CCGGTAGTAGCAGTGAGTAAGGGCGAGGAAGTGATCAAAGAGTTCATGCGGTTTAAGGTGAGAATGGAAG
GAAGCATGAACGGCCACGAGTTCGAAATTGAGGGAGAAGGAGAGGGACGGCCCTACGAGGGCACCCAGAC
AGCCAAGCTGAAAGTGACAAAGGGCGGGCCTCTGCCATTCGCTTGGGACATCCTGAGCCCACAGTTTATG
TACGGCTCCAAGGCCTATGTGAAACATCCAGCTGACATTCCCGATTATAAGAAACTGAGCTTCCCCGAGG
GGTTTAAGTGGGAAAGAGTGATGAACTTCGAGGACGGAGGCCTGGTGACTGTGACCCAGGACAGCTCCCT
GCAGGATGGGACCCTGATCTACAAGGTGAAAATGAGAGGGACAAATTTTCCCCCTGATGGACCTGTGATG
CAGAAGAAAACTATGGGATGGGAGGCCTCCACCGAAAGGCTGTATCCACGCGACGGGGTGCTGAAAGGAG
AAATCCACCAGGCTCTGAAGCTGAAAGATGGGGGACATTACCTGGTGGAGTTCAAGACAATCTACATGGC
CAAGAAACCTGTGCAGCTGCCAGGCTACTATTACGTGGACACAAAACTGGATATCACTTCACACAACGAG
GACTACACTATTGTGGAGCAGTATGAACGGAGCGAGGGGAGACACCATCTGTTCCTGGGCCATGGGACTG
GAAGTACCGGCTCAGGGTCTAGTGGAACCGCCTCAAGCGAGGATAACAATATGGCTGTGATCAAAGAGTT
CATGAGGTTTAAGGTGCGCATGGAGGGCAGCATGAATGGGCACGAATTTGAGATTGAAGGAGAGGGCGAA
GGGAGGCCTTACGAGGGCACACAGACTGCCAAGCTGAAAGTGACCAAGGGAGGACCACTGCCTTTCGCTT
GGGATATCCTGTCTCCTCAGTTTATGTACGGAAGTAAGGCCTATGTCAAGCATCCCGCTGACATTCCTGA
TTACAAGAAACTGTCTTTCCCAGAGGGCTTTAAGTGGGAGAGAGTGATGAATTTTGAAGATGGAGGCCTG
GTGACCGTGACACAGGACTCCTCTCTGCAGGATGGCACTCTGATCTACAAAGTCAAAATGCGCGGCACCA
ATTTTCCACCCGATGGGCCCGTGATGCAGAAGAAAACAATGGGGTGGGAGGCCAGCACTGAACGGCTGTA
TCCTAGAGACGGAGTGCTGAAGGGCGAAATCCACCAGGCCCTGAAGCTGAAAGACGGCGGCCACTACCTG
GTGGAGTTCAAAACCATCTACATGGCCAAGAAACCAGTGCAGCTGCCCGGCTATTACTATGTGGACACCA
AGCTGGATATCACATCCCACAATGAAGACTACACCATTGTGGAACAGTATGAGAGGTCTGAAGGACGCCA
CCATCTGTTTCTGTACGGCATGGATGAGCTGTATAAGTAAGAATTCGATATCAAGCTTATCGATAATCAA
CCTCTGGATTACAAAATTTGTGAAAGATTGACTGGTATTCTTAACTATGTTGCTCCTTTTACGCTATGTG
GATACGCTGCTTTAATGCCTTTGTATCATGCTATTGCTTCCCGTATGGCTTTCATTTTCTCCTCCTTGTA
TAAATCCTGGTTGCTGTCTCTTTATGAGGAGTTGTGGCCCGTTGTCAGGCAACGTGGCGTGGTGTGCACT
GTGTTTGCTGACGCAACCCCCACTGGTTGGGGCATTGCCACCACCTGTCAGCTCCTTTCCGGGACTTTCG
CTTTCCCCCTCCCTATTGCCACGGCGGAACTCATCGCCGCCTGCCTTGCCCGCTGCTGGACAGGGGCTCG
GCTGTTGGGCACTGACAATTCCGTGGTGTTGTCGGGGAAATCATCGTCCTTTCCTTGGCTGCTCGCCTGT
GTTGCCACCTGGATTCTGCGCGGGACGTCCTTCTGCTACGTCCCTTCGGCCCTCAATCCAGCGGACCTTC
CTTCCCGCGGCCTGCTGCCGGCTCTGCGGCCTCTTCCGCGTCTTCGCCTTCGCCCTCAGACGAGTCGGAT
CTCCCTTTGGGCCGCCTCCCCGCATCGATACCGTCGACCCGGGCGGCCGCTTCGAGCAGACATGATAAGA
TACATTGATGAGTTTGGACAAACCACAACTAGAATGCAGTGAAAAAAATGCTTTATTTGTGAAATTTGTG
ATGCTATTGCTTTATTTGTAACCATTATAAGCTGCAATAAACAAGTTAACAACAACAATTGCATTCATTT
TATGTTTCAGGTTCAGGGGGAGATGTGGGAGGTTTTTTAAAGCAAGTAAAACCTCTACAAATGTGGTAAA
ATCGATAAGGATCTTCCTAGAGCATGGCTACGTAGATAAGTAGCATGGCGGGTTAATCATTAACTACAAG
GAACCCCTAGTGATGGAGTTGGCCACTCCCTCTCTGCGCGCTCGCTCGCTCACTGAGGCCGGGCGACCAA
AGGTCGCCCGACGCCCGGGCTTTGCCCGGGCGGCCTCAGTGAGCGAGCGAGCGCGCAGCTGCATTAATGA
ATCGGCCAACGCGCGGGGAGAGGCGGTTTGCGTATTGGGCGCT
Features (pLannotate 1.2.2; 17 found; start..end, strand, type, name):
    182..770     -  rep_origin     ori: high-copy-number ColE1/pMB1/pBR322/pUC origin of replication
    941..1801    -  CDS            AmpR: β-lactamase; bla; confers resistance to ampicillin, carbenicillin, and related antibiotics
   1802..1906    -  promoter       AmpR promoter: bla
   1959..2387    -  rep_origin     f1 ori (sequence partly withheld): f1 bacteriophage origin of replication; arrow indicates direction of (+) strand synthesis
   2392..2461    -  CDS            lacZα (fragment): LacZα fragment of β-galactosidase; lacZ fragment
   2456..2588    -  repeat_region  AAV2 ITR (fragment): inverted terminal repeat of adeno-associated virus serotype 2 inverted
   2680..2891    +  promoter       EF-1α core promoter: core promoter for human elongation factor EF-1α
   2892..3001    +  intron         EF-1α intron A (fragment): intron upstream of the start codon of human EF-1α
   3627..3830    +  intron         EF-1α intron A: truncated intron upstream of the start codon of human EF-1α
   3852..4901    +  CDS            ChrimsonR: red light-drivable channelrhodopsin from Chlamydomonas noctigama (Klapoetke et al., 2014) K176R mutant with accelerated closing kinetics
   4920..6344    +  CDS            tdTomato: tdTomato is a basic (constitutively fluorescent) orange fluorescent protein published in 2004, derived from Discosoma sp.. It is reported to be a somewhat slowly-maturing tandem dimer with low acid sensitivity.
   6348..6372    +  misc_feature   MCS (fragment): pBluescript multiple cloning site
   6372..6960    +  misc_feature   WPRE: woodchuck hepatitis virus posttranscriptional regulatory element
   7003..7124    -  polyA_signal   SV40 poly(A) signal: SV40 polyadenylation signal
   7147..7215    -  CDS            large T antigen (fragment): large T antigen from SV40 (simian virus 40)
   7286..7419    +  repeat_region  AAV2 ITR: inverted terminal repeat of adeno-associated virus serotype 2 inverted
   7413..7469    -  CDS            lacI (fragment): lac repressor; lacI; The lac repressor binds to the lac operator to inhibit transcription in E. coli. This inhibition can be relieved by adding lactose or isopropyl-β-D-thiogalactopyranoside (IPTG).
