[The description below was written by a language model from this plasmid's Addgene catalogue record and pLannotate feature annotations shown in this document.]
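Description:
pAAV-EF1α1.1-ChrimsonR-tdTomato is an adeno-associated virus transfer plasmid for mammalian expression of a red-light-activated channelrhodopsin fused to a red-orange fluorescent protein. It is propagated in E. coli through a high-copy ColE1/pUC-type origin and selected by the β-lactamase gene (ampicillin/carbenicillin resistance). An f1 phage origin and short lacZα and lacI remnants are also present as backbone carry-over. The catalogue lists a total vector size equal to the insert size (2,496 bp), which appears to be an entry error. The sequenced record is 7,470 nt, consistent with the stated backbone plus insert.

The expression cassette lies between two AAV2 inverted terminal repeats, which allow the intervening DNA to be replicated and packaged into AAV particles when rep, cap and helper functions are supplied in trans. Transcription is driven by the 1.1 kb short version of the human EF-1α promoter, annotated as the core promoter followed by portions of intron A, giving broad constitutive expression. The coding sequence is ChrimsonR, the K176R mutant of the Chlamydomonas noctigama channelrhodopsin Chrimson, which has accelerated closing kinetics. It is fused at its C terminus to tdTomato. The tdTomato tandem dimer has been codon-diversified so that its two repeated halves are less prone to recombination. Downstream, a WPRE enhances transcript stability and expression, and an SV40 polyadenylation signal terminates the message. This signal is annotated on the minus strand alongside a small large T antigen fragment from the same SV40 region.

The construct is intended for AAV-mediated optogenetic excitation of cells, typically neurons, with red light, with tdTomato fluorescence marking expressing cells. The depositor notes that the coding regions were sequenced and that the construct was tested in vitro.
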