Addgene plasmid #122064: pAAV-EF1α1.1-ChrimsonR-tdTomato
Purpose: AAV-mediated expression of ChrimsonR-tdTomato under the EF1α promoter (1.1kb short version).tdTomato has codons varied to reduce recombination. Using SV40 pA signal.
Depositing lab: Edward Boyden. Depositing organization: Massachusetts Institute of Technology. Publication: Independent optical excitation of distinct neural populations. Klapoetke NC, Murata Y, Kim SS, Pulver SR, Birdsey-Benson A, Cho YK, Morimoto TK, Chuong AS, Carpenter EJ, Tian Z, Wang J, Xie Y, Yan Z, Zhang Y, Chow BY, Surek B, Melkonian M, Jayaraman V, Constantine-Paton M, Wong GK, Boyden ES. Nat Methods. 2014 Mar;11(3):338-46. doi: 10.1038/nmeth.2836. Epub 2014 Feb 9. PubMed 24509633.
Backbone
  Vector backbone: pAAV-EF1α1.1
  Backbone manufacturer: Scott Sternson lab
  Backbone size w/o insert (bp): 4974
  Total vector size (bp): 2496
  Vector type: Mammalian Expression, AAV
Growth in bacteria
  Bacterial resistance: Ampicillin, 100 μg/mL
  Growth temperature: 37°C
  Growth strain: NEB Stable
  Growth instructions: Can use DH5alpha at 37°C or Stbl3 at 30°C. Carbenicillin is preferred over ampicillin. In DH5alpha this plasmid may act more like a high copy plasmid, although in Stbl3 it may act more like a low copy plasmid.
  Copy number: High Copy
Gene/Insert
  Gene/Insert name: ChrimsonR-tdTomato (alt names: Chrimson K176R mutant- tdTomato; ChR88m19-tdTomato; Chlamydomonas noctigama channelrhodopsin K176R mutant-tdTomato)
  Species: Synthetic; Chlamydomonas noctigama
  Insert size (bp): 2496
  Mutation: Chrimson K176R mutant
  GenBank ID: KF992060
  Promoter: EF1a(1.1kb short version)
  Tag / fusion protein: tdTomato (codon diversified version) (C terminal on insert)
  Cloning method: Restriction Enzyme; 5′ cloning site BamHI (not destroyed); 3′ cloning site EcoRI (not destroyed)
  Sequencing primers: 5′ ggatcttggttcattctcaag; 3′ aaagagacagcaaccagg
Terms and licenses: Academic/Nonprofit Terms; Industry Terms: Not Available to Industry
Depositor comments: The plasmid is fully sequenced in the coding sequence regions (opsin-fluorophore and important flanking regions). Multiple digestions were done to verify the vector structure. The construct was tested in vitro.
How to cite: pAAV-EF1α1.1-ChrimsonR-tdTomato was a gift from Edward Boyden (Addgene plasmid # 122064 ; http://n2t.net/addgene:122064 ; RRID:Addgene_122064)
